>Addgene plasmid #59050 | pENTR-GFP-Patronin CC 534–1457 | depositor partial sequence | sequence record 92016 | pENTR-GFP-Patronin CC 534–1457 sequence 3546 bps
ATGGTGAGCAAGGGCGAGGAGCTGTTCACCGGGGTGGTGCCCATCCTGGTCGAGCTGGACGGCGACGTAA
ACGGCCACAAGTTCAGCGTGTCCGGCGAGGGCGAGGGCGATGCCACCTACGGCAAGCTGACCCTGAAGTT
CATCTGCACCACCGGCAAGCTGCCCGTGCCCTGGCCCACCCTCGTGACCACCCTGACCTACGGCGTGCAG
TGCTTCAGCCGCTACCCCGACCACATGAAGCAGCACGACTTCTTCAAGTCCGCCATGCCCGAAGGCTACG
TCCAGGAGCGCACCATCTTCTTCAAGGACGACGGCAACTACAAGACCCGCGCCGAGGTGAAGTTCGAGGG
CGACACCCTGGTGAACCGCATCGAGCTGAAGGGCATCGACTTCAAGGAGGACGGCAACATCCTGGGGCAC
AAGCTGGAGTACAACTACAACAGCCACAACGTCTATATCATGGCCGACAAGCAGAAGAACGGCATCAAGG
TGAACTTCAAGATCCGCCACAACATCGAGGACGGCAGCGTGCAGCTCGCCGACCACTACCAGCAGAACAC
CCCCATCGGCGACGGCCCCGTGCTGCTGCCCGACAACCACTACCTGAGCACCCAGTCCGCCCTGAGCAAA
GACCCCAACGAGAAGCGCGATCACATGGTCCTGCTGGAGTTCGTGACCGCCGCCGGGATCACTCTCGGCA
TGGACGAGCTGTACAAGCACCGGTATACAAGTTTGTACAAAAAAGCAGGCTCCGCGGCCGCCCCCTTCAC
CATGGTTGACAATGTGCCCACGGTGTCGTCGCACAATCTTTCGAATGCGGGCAGCCCGTTGCCGGTGGCT
AGGCACAAGCAACATTCCAGCGACAAAGACTACAGCAGCAACAGCGGCATGACACCAGATGCATACAACG
ATTCCCGCTCCACCAGTGGCTATGATCCGGAGAGCACGCCCGTTCGCAAGTCCTCGACTAGCAGCATGCC
AGCAAGTCCCGCTGCCTGGCAGTTAGATGTGGGAGACGACGATATGCGCTCGCTGGAAAACGCCAGCAAG
TTGTCCACAATTCGAATGAAACTGGAGGAGAAGCGGCGGCGCATTGAGCAGGACAAGCGCAAGATCGAGA
TGGCCTTGCTGCGGCACCAGGAGAAGGAGGATTTGGAATCGTGTCCGGACGTGATGAAGTGGGAGACCAT
GAGCAACGAATCAAAGAGAACACCTGATATGGATCCCGTGGATTTGGACAAGTACCAGCAAAGTATCGCC
ATTATGAACATGAATCTGCAGGATATCCAGCAGGATATCCACCGCCTGGCCACCCAGCAAAGCCAAATGC
AGGCGCAGCACCTCCAAGCCCAACAACTCATGCAGGCTCAGCAAATAGCCAACATGCTGAACCAGCAGCA
GACCTATGGGTCGCAGCAGCACCTGGCTGATCACCATTACCAGCAGCAGAGACCCATGCAGCAAAGCTTT
GGTTCATCGCCCCATCTTCCGCAGGCCTACAACGCCCCAGTCAGCGCATACAGCTCCCGTCCGCCCAGTC
GCGATCCCTACCAGCAGCAGCTCCACCATCAGCAGCAGCAGCCCATGCCCATGCCGCAACCGATGCAGTA
CGTCAACGAGCATGGGCAGTATATGTCGCCGCCGCAGCCCGCACACTACATGCCGCAGCAGGCACAACAG
CCGCAGAGCATTTACAGCGACAACGGGGCGGCGTACAATCACAGTAACCACTCGCCATATGGCGGAACTC
CACAGTATCGGAGCAGCGTGGTGTACGACGATTACGGGCAGCCCACCAACCACTTCTACCTGCATGAGTC
ATCGCCGCAGCCTCAAGCTCATCAGCATCCGCAGCGCAGGACTTGGGCTCACTCCGCAGCAGCCGCCGCT
TATGAACAACAGCAACAGATCCAGCCTTCCCTGGTGGATGTGAATGCCTGGCAGACGCAGCAGCACCAAA
AGCAGAAGCAGACCTGGATGAACAGGCCGCCCTCGAGTGCGGGAGCCCCGAGTCCTGGCAGCTTTATGCT
GCACCAGAACGGTGGAGGAGGAGGTGGTGGCGGTGGTGGTGGCGAGCTACAGCACCTGTTTCAGGTACAG
GCCTCGCCACAGCATGGCCAACGGCAGGTTAGTGGATCCAATGGCGTGCAGCGCCAGCAGTCGTTGACCA
ACTTGCGAGACAATCGCTCGCCCAAGGCACCACAAAACATGGGAATGCCCATGGGTATGCCAATGCAGCA
AGAGGACATGATGGCACCGCAGAGTATTTGCTTTATCGGTGACGAGGAGGATGTTGATGAGCTGGAGCGG
AACATCATCGAATCTATGCAGTCGACGCACATCTCCGACTTTGTACACCAACAGCAGCAGCAGCACCAAC
ACCAACAGCAACTTCAGCAGCAACAACGGTTGCAGGGGCACAGCGGACGAGGTAGCAGCTCGGAGGATTA
TGACAGCGGGGAGATGATCTCCAACAAGCTGAACATCACCAGCGGCAATCTCACCTATCGCATACCCTCG
CCATCCCGTCCCTCCATCCAAGCCAACAGCTTCCAGGATCCCCGAGCCATGGCAGCTGCTTCCGGTGGCG
AGGACCAGCCGCCCGAGAAGGGTTTCTACATCTCCTTCGACGATGAGCAGCCCAAACGACCCAAGCCACC
TCTGCGCGCCAAGCGATCGCCTAAAAAGGAGTCTCCACCAGGAAGTCGGGACAGCGTCGATAACCAGGCG
ACCCTGAAACGTGAATCGCTAAGTCATCTGCACAACAACAACAATATTGGATTCGGAAATGATGATGTCA
ACAGCAAACCGGTGACCAGGCACAGTATCCATGGCCTAAACAACTCCAACAGTGTCAAATCTCCCGGAAA
TGCCACGTACAACAAGTACACGGATGAGCCGCCCATCCAACTGCGACAGTTGGCCGTTTCGGGAGCAATG
TCACCAACTAGTAACGAACGTCATCACTTGGACGATGTCAGCAATCAGTCACCGCAGCAGACGCAGCAAC
CAATGTCGCCCACGCGACTCCAACAGAGCAGCAACAACGCAGAGGCGGCCAAGAACAAGGCGCTGGTCAT
CGGAGCAGATTCCACCAATTTGGATCCGGAATCTGTTGATGAGATGGAGCGGCGCAAGGAGAAAATCATG
CTGCTGTCTTTGCAACGTCGCCAGCAACAGGAGGAGGCGAAGGCGCGCAAAGAGATTGAGGCTTCCCAGA
AGCGAGAAAAGGAGCGCGAAAAGGAGGAGGAACGAGCGCGGAAAAAGGAGGAGCAAATGGCACGGCGAGC
GGCCATTTTGGAGCAGCACAGACTCAAGAAAGCCATTGAAGAGGCCGAGCGAGAGGGTAAAACCCTGGAT
CGGCCCGATCTGCACGTGAAGCTGCAATCGCATTCATCCACCTCAACGACCCCACGACTGAGGCAGCAGC
GCACCACGCGTCCCAGGCCTAAGACAATTCACGTGGACGATGCCAGCGTGGACATCAGCGAGGCTTCAAG
CATCTCTAGTCGGGGCAAAAAAGGCTCAAGCTCGAATCTAACCTGA
