>Addgene plasmid #59050 | pENTR-GFP-Patronin CC 534–1457 | addgene partial sequence | sequence record 93659 | EGFP-C 5'-CATGGTCCTGCTGGAGTTCGTG-3'
TCAGCACCGGTATACAAGTTTGTACAAAAAAGCAGGCTCCGCGGCCGCCCCCTTCACCATGGTTGACAAT
GTGCCCACGGTGTCGTCGCACAATCTTTCGAATGCGGGCAGCCCGTTGCCGGTGGCTAGGCACAAGCAAC
ATTCCAGCGACAAAGACTACAGCAGCAACAGCGGCATGACACCAGATGCATACAACGATTCCCGCTCCAC
CAGTGGCTATGATCCGGAGAGCACGCCCGTTCGCAAGTCCTCGACTAGCAGCATGCCAGCAAGTCCCGCT
GCCTGGCAGTTAGATGTGGGAGACGACGATATGCGCTCGCTGGAAAACGCCAGCAAGTTGTCCACAATTC
GAATGAAACTGGAGGAGAAGCGGCGGCGCATTGAGCAGGACAAGCGCAAGATCGAGATGGCCTTGCTGCG
GCACCAGGAGAAGGAGGATTTGGAATCGTGTCCGGACGTGATGAAGTGGGAGACCATGAGCAACGAATCA
AAGAGAACACCTGATATGGATCCCGTGGATTTGGACAAGTACCAGCAAAGTATCGCCATTATGAACATGA
ATCTGCAGGATATCCAGCAGGATATCCACCGCCTGGCCACCCAGCAAAGCCAAATGCAGGCGCAGCACCT
CCAAGCCCAACAACTCATGCAGGCTCAGCAAATAGCCAACATGCTGAACCAGCAGCAGACCTATGGGTCG
CAGCAGCACCTGGCTGATCACCATTACCAGCAGCAGAGACCCATGCAGCAAAGCTTTGGTTCATCGCCCC
ATCTTCCGCAGGCCTACAACGCCCCAGTCAGCGCATACAGCTCCCGTCCGCCCAGTCGCGATCCCTACCA
GCAGCAGCTCCACCATCAGCAGCAGCAGCCCATGCCCATGCCGCAACCGATGCAGTACGTCAAC
