>Addgene plasmid #59050 | pENTR-GFP-Patronin CC 534–1457 | addgene partial sequence | sequence record 93900 | M13-Rev 5'-CAGGAAACAGCTATGACC-3'
GGCAATAATGATTTTATTTTGACTGATAGTGACCTGTTCGTTGCAACAAATTGATAAGCAATGCTTTCTT
ATAATGCCAACTTTGTACAAGAAAGCTGGGTCGGCGCGCCCACCCTTGGTTAGATTCGAGCTTGAGCCTT
TTTTGCCCCGACTAGAGATGCTTGAAGCCTCGCTGATGTCCACGCTGGCATCGTCCACGTGAATTGTCTT
AGGCCTGGGACGCGTGGTGCGCTGCTGCCTCAGTCGTGGGGTCGTTGAGGTGGATGAATGCGATTGCAGC
TTCACGTGCAGATCGGGCCGATCCAGGGTTTTACCCTCTCGCTCGGCCTCTTCAATGGCTTTCTTGAGTC
TGTGCTGCTCCAAAATGGCCGCTCGCCGTGCCATTTGCTCCTCCTTTTTCCGCGCTCGTTCCTCCTCCTT
TTCGCGCTCCTTTTCTCGCTTCTGGGAAGCCTCAATCTCTTTGCGCGCCTTCGCCTCCTCCTGTTGCTGG
CGACGTTGCAAAGACAGCAGCATGATTTTCTCCTTGCGCCGCTCCATCTCATCAACAGATTCCGGATCCA
AATTGGTGGAATCTGCTCCGATGACCAGCGCCTTGTTCTTGGCCGCCTCTGCGTTGTTGCTGCTCTGTTG
GAGTCGCGTGGGCGACATTGGTTGCTGCGTCTGCTGCGGTGACTGATTGCTGACATCGTCCAAGTGATGA
CGTTCGTTACTAGTTGGTGACATTGCTCCCGAAACGGCCAACTGTCGCAGTTGGATGGGCGGCTCATCCG
TGTACTTGTTGTACGTGGCATTTCCGGGAGATTTGACACTGTTGGAGTTGTTTAGGCCATGGATACTGTG
CCTGGTCACCGGTTTGCTGTTGACATCATCATTTCCGAATCCAATATTGTTGTTGTTGTGCA
