[The description below was written by a language model from this plasmid's Addgene catalogue record.]
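Description:
pENTR-GFP-Patronin CC 534–1457 is a Gateway entry clone built on the Invitrogen pENTR backbone. It carries a truncated fragment of the Drosophila melanogaster gene Patronin fused to eGFP. The insert was introduced by TOPO cloning, and the plasmid is maintained in bacteria under kanamycin selection. The record lists copy number as unknown and gives no feature table, so the origin of replication, the exact position of the eGFP tag relative to Patronin, and any linker or additional purification tags are not stated. The name puts GFP ahead of Patronin, which suggests an N-terminal fusion, but this is an inference from the name only. The "CC 534–1457" designation indicates a truncation containing the coiled-coil region. The record does not say whether these numbers refer to residues or nucleotides.

As an entry vector, the plasmid is not expected to drive expression by itself, and no promoter is stated. pENTR vectors normally flank the insert with attL recombination sites, so an LR recombination reaction can move the coding sequence into a destination construct. Here the stated destination is the BaculoDirect system, in which the entry clone is recombined directly with linearised baculovirus DNA. This produces recombinant virus for protein production in insect cells, and the viral DNA supplies the expression signals. The stated purpose is baculovirus expression of this Patronin truncation. The eGFP fusion provides a fluorescent label on the expressed protein, and the associated publication concerns how CAMSAPs and Patronin regulate microtubule minus-end dynamics.
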