Addgene plasmid #59050: pENTR-GFP-Patronin CC 534–1457
Purpose: for baculovirus expression of Patronin CC truncation (using Baculodirect kit from Invitrogen)
Depositing lab: Ron Vale. Depositing organization: University of California, San Francisco (UCSF). Publication: Regulation of microtubule minus-end dynamics by CAMSAPs and Patronin. Hendershott MC, Vale RD. Proc Natl Acad Sci U S A. 2014 Apr 22;111(16):5860-5. doi: 10.1073/pnas.1404133111. Epub 2014 Mar 26. PubMed 24706919.
Backbone
  Vector backbone: pENTR
  Backbone manufacturer: Invitrogen
  Vector type: Bacterial Expression, Insect Expression
Growth in bacteria
  Bacterial resistance: Kanamycin, 50 μg/mL
  Growth temperature: 37°C
  Growth strain: ccdB Survival
  Copy number: Unknown
Gene/Insert
  Gene/Insert name: Patronin
  Species: D. melanogaster (fly)
  Entrez Gene: Patronin (a.k.a. Dmel_CG33130, BcDNA:LD17191, CG18459, CG18460, CG18462, CG30102, CG33130, CG6516, Dmel\CG33130, Ssp4, l(2)k07433, ssp4)
  Tag / fusion protein: eGFP
  Cloning method: TOPO Cloning
  Sequencing primers: 5′ TGTAAAACGACGGCCAGT; 3′ CAGGAAACAGCTATGAC
Terms and licenses: Academic/Nonprofit Terms; Industry Terms: Not Available to Industry
How to cite: pENTR-GFP-Patronin CC 534–1457 was a gift from Ron Vale (Addgene plasmid # 59050 ; http://n2t.net/addgene:59050 ; RRID:Addgene_59050)
